>Addgene plasmid #104438 | pRW004-SM-destination-proUBQ10-Cas9 | addgene full sequence | sequence record 201144 | Addgene NGS Result
TTTTTATCCCCGGAAGCCTGTGGATAGAGGGTAGTTATCCACGTGAAACCGCTAATGCCCCGCAAAGCCT
TGATTCACGGGGCTTTCCGGCCCGCTCCAAAAACTATCCACGTGAAATCGCTAATCAGGGTACGTGAAAT
CGCTAATCGGAGTACGTGAAATCGCTAATAAGGTCACGTGAAATCGCTAATCAAAAAGGCACGTGAGAAC
GCTAATAGCCCTTTCAGATCAACAGCTTGCAAACACCCCTCGCTCCGGCAAGTAGTTACAGCAAGTAGTA
TGTTCAATTAGCTTTTCAATTATGAATATATATATCAATTATTGGTCGCCCTTGGCTTGTGGACAATGCG
CTACGCGCACCGGCTCCGCCCGTGGACAACCGCAAGCGGTTGCCCACCGTCGAGCGCCTTTGCCCACAAC
CCGGCGGCCGGCCGCAACAGATCGTTTTATAAATTTTTTTTTTTGAAAAAGAAAAAGCCCGAAAGGCGGC
AACCTCTCGGGCTTCTGGATTTCCGATCCCCGGAATTAGATCTTGGCAGGATATATTGTGGTGTAACGTT
CTCGAACTAGGCTCGGACGAAGTAAGCCGACGAGTCAGTAATAAACGGCGTCAAAGTGGTTGCAGCCGGC
ACACACGAGTCGTGTTTATCAACTCAAAGCACAAATACTTTTCCTCAACCTAAAAATAAGGCAATTAGCC
AAAAACAACTTTGCGTGTAAACAACGCTCAATACACGTGTCATTTTATTATTAGCTATTGCTTCACCGCC
TTAGCTTTCTCGTGACCTAGTCGTCCTCGTCTTTTCTTCTTCTTCTTCTATAAAACAATACCCAAAGAGC
TCTTCTTCTTCACAATTCAGATTTCAATTTCTCAAAATCTTAAAAACTTTCTCTCAATTCTCTCTACCGT
GATCAAGGTAAATTTCTGTGTTCCTTATTCTCTCAAAATCTTCGATTTTGTTTTCGTTCGATCCCAATTT
CGTATATGTTCTTTGGTTTAGATTCTGTTAATCTTAGATCGAAGACGATTTTCTGGGTTTGATCGTTAGA
TATCATCTTAATTCTCGATTAGGGTTTCATAGATATCATCCGATTTGTTCAAATAATTTGAGTTTTGTCG
AATAATTACTCTTCGATTTGTGATTTCTATCTAGATCTGGTGTTAGTTTCTAGTTTGTGCGATCGAATTT
GTAGATTAATCTGAGTTTTTCTGATTAACAGCGGATCCATGGATTACAAGGATGATGATGATAAGGATTA
CAAGGATGATGATGATAAGATGGCTCCAAAGAAGAAGAGAAAGGTTGGAATCCACGGAGTTCCAGCTGCT
GATAAGAAGTACTCTATCGGACTTGACATCGGAACCAACTCTGTTGGATGGGCTGTTATCACCGATGAGT
ACAAGGTTCCATCTAAGAAGTTCAAGGTTCTTGGAAACACCGATAGACACTCTATCAAGAAGAACCTTAT
CGGTGCTCTTCTTTTCGATTCTGGAGAAACCGCTGAGGCTACCAGATTGAAGAGAACCGCTAGAAGAAGA
TACACCAGAAGAAAGAACAGAATCTGCTACCTTCAGGAAATCTTCTCTAACGAGATGGCTAAGGTTGATG
ATTCTTTCTTCCACAGACTTGAGGAGTCTTTCCTTGTTGAGGAGGATAAGAAGCACGAGAGACACCCAAT
CTTCGGAAACATCGTTGATGAGGTTGCTTACCACGAGAAGTACCCAACCATCTACCACCTTAGAAAGAAG
TTGGTTGATTCTACCGATAAGGCTGATCTTAGACTTATCTACCTTGCTCTTGCTCACATGATCAAGTTCA
GAGGACACTTCCTTATCGAGGGTGACCTTAACCCAGATAACTCTGATGTTGATAAGTTGTTCATCCAGCT
TGTTCAGACCTACAACCAGCTTTTCGAGGAGAACCCAATCAACGCTTCTGGAGTTGATGCTAAGGCTATC
CTTTCTGCTAGACTTTCTAAGTCTCGTAGACTTGAGAACCTTATCGCTCAGCTTCCAGGAGAGAAGAAGA
ACGGACTTTTCGGAAACCTTATCGCTCTTTCTCTTGGACTTACCCCAAACTTCAAGTCTAACTTCGATCT
TGCTGAGGATGCTAAGTTGCAGCTTTCTAAGGATACCTACGATGATGATCTTGATAACCTTCTTGCTCAG
ATCGGAGATCAGTACGCTGATCTTTTCCTTGCTGCTAAGAACCTTTCTGATGCTATCCTTCTTTCTGACA
TCCTTAGAGTTAACACCGAGATCACCAAGGCTCCACTTTCTGCTTCTATGATCAAGAGATACGATGAGCA
CCACCAGGATCTTACCCTTTTGAAGGCTCTTGTTAGACAGCAGCTTCCAGAGAAGTACAAGGAAATCTTC
TTCGATCAGTCTAAGAACGGATACGCTGGATACATCGATGGAGGAGCTTCTCAGGAGGAGTTCTACAAGT
TCATCAAGCCAATCCTTGAGAAGATGGATGGAACCGAGGAGCTTCTTGTTAAGTTGAACAGAGAGGATCT
TCTTAGAAAGCAGAGAACCTTCGATAACGGATCTATCCCACACCAGATCCACCTTGGAGAGCTTCACGCT
ATCCTTCGTAGACAGGAGGATTTCTACCCATTCTTGAAGGATAACAGAGAGAAGATCGAGAAGATCCTTA
CCTTCAGAATCCCATACTACGTTGGACCACTTGCTAGAGGAAACTCTCGTTTCGCTTGGATGACCAGAAA
GTCTGAGGAAACCATCACCCCTTGGAACTTCGAGGAGGTAAGTTTCTGCTTCTACCTTTGATATATATAT
AATAATTATCATTAATTAGTAGTAATATAATATTTCAAATATTTTTTTCAAAATAAAAGAATGTAGTATA
TAGCAATTGCTTTTCTGTAGTTTATAAGTGTGTATATTTTAATTTATAACTTTTCTAATATATGACCAAA
ATTTGTTGATGTGCAGGTTGTTGATAAGGGAGCTTCTGCTCAGTCTTTCATCGAGAGAATGACCAACTTC
GATAAGAACCTTCCAAACGAGAAGGTTCTTCCAAAGCACTCTCTTCTTTACGAGTACTTCACCGTTTACA
ACGAGCTTACCAAGGTTAAGTACGTTACCGAGGGAATGAGAAAGCCAGCTTTCCTTTCTGGAGAGCAGAA
GAAGGCTATCGTTGATCTTCTTTTCAAGACCAACAGAAAGGTTACCGTTAAGCAGTTGAAGGAGGATTAC
TTCAAGAAGATCGAGTGCTTCGATTCTGTTGAAATCTCTGGAGTTGAGGATAGATTCAACGCTTCTCTTG
GAACCTACCACGATCTTTTGAAGATCATCAAGGATAAGGATTTCCTTGATAACGAGGAGAACGAGGACAT
CCTTGAGGACATCGTTCTTACCCTTACCCTTTTCGAGGATAGAGAGATGATCGAGGAGAGACTCAAGACC
TACGCTCACCTTTTCGATGATAAGGTTATGAAGCAGTTGAAGAGAAGAAGATACACCGGATGGGGTAGAC
TTTCTCGTAAGTTGATCAACGGAATCAGAGATAAGCAGTCTGGAAAGACCATCCTTGATTTCTTGAAGTC
TGATGGATTCGCTAACAGAAACTTCATGCAGCTTATCCACGATGATTCTCTTACCTTCAAGGAGGACATC
CAGAAGGCTCAGGTTTCTGGACAGGGAGATTCTCTTCACGAGCACATCGCTAACCTTGCTGGATCTCCAG
CTATCAAGAAGGGAATCCTTCAGACCGTTAAGGTTGTTGATGAGCTTGTTAAGGTTATGGGTAGACACAA
GCCAGAGAACATCGTTATCGAGATGGCTAGAGAGAACCAGACCACCCAGAAGGGACAGAAGAACTCTCGT
GAGAGAATGAAGAGAATCGAGGAGGGAATCAAGGAGCTTGGATCTCAAATCTTGAAGGAGCACCCAGTTG
AGAACACCCAGCTTCAGAACGAGAAGTTGTACCTTTACTACCTTCAGAACGGAAGAGATATGTACGTTGA
TCAGGAGCTTGACATCAACAGACTTTCTGATTACGATGTTGATCACATCGTTCCACAGTCTTTCTTGAAG
GATGATTCTATCGATAACAAGGTTCTTACCCGTTCTGATAAGAACAGAGGAAAGTCTGATAACGTTCCAT
CTGAGGAGGTTGTTAAGAAGATGAAGAACTACTGGAGACAGCTTCTTAACGCTAAGTTGATCACCCAGAG
AAAGTTCGATAACCTTACCAAGGCTGAGAGAGGAGGACTTTCTGAGCTTGATAAGGCTGGATTCATCAAG
AGACAGCTTGTTGAAACCAGACAGATCACCAAGCACGTTGCTCAGATCCTTGATTCTCGTATGAACACCA
AGTACGATGAGAACGATAAGTTGATCAGAGAGGTTAAGGTTATCACCTTGAAGTCTAAGTTGGTTTCTGA
TTTCAGAAAGGATTTCCAGTTCTACAAGGTTAGAGAGATCAACAACTACCACCACGCTCACGATGCTTAC
CTTAACGCTGTTGTTGGAACCGCTCTTATCAAGAAGTACCCAAAGTTGGAGTCTGAGTTCGTTTACGGAG
ATTACAAGGTTTACGATGTTAGAAAGATGATCGCTAAGTCTGAGCAGGAGATCGGAAAGGCTACCGCTAA
GTACTTCTTCTACTCTAACATCATGAACTTCTTCAAGACCGAGATCACCCTTGCTAACGGAGAGATCAGA
AAGAGGCCACTTATCGAAACCAACGGAGAAACCGGAGAGATCGTTTGGGATAAGGGAAGAGATTTCGCTA
CCGTTAGAAAGGTTCTTTCTATGCCACAGGTTAACATCGTTAAGAAAACCGAGGTTCAGACCGGAGGATT
CTCTAAGGAGTCTATCCTTCCAAAGAGAAACTCTGATAAGTTGATCGCTAGAAAGAAGGATTGGGACCCA
AAGAAGTACGGAGGATTCGATTCTCCAACCGTTGCTTACTCTGTTCTTGTTGTTGCTAAGGTTGAGAAGG
GAAAGTCTAAGAAGTTGAAGTCTGTTAAGGAGCTTCTTGGAATCACCATCATGGAGCGTTCTTCTTTCGA
GAAGAACCCAATCGATTTCCTTGAGGCTAAGGGATACAAGGAGGTTAAGAAGGATCTTATCATCAAGTTG
CCAAAGTACTCTCTTTTCGAGCTTGAGAACGGAAGAAAGAGAATGCTTGCTTCTGCTGGAGAGCTTCAGA
AGGGAAACGAGCTTGCTCTTCCATCTAAGTACGTTAACTTCCTTTACCTTGCTTCTCACTACGAGAAGTT
GAAGGGATCTCCAGAGGATAACGAGCAGAAGCAGCTTTTCGTTGAGCAGCACAAGCACTACCTTGATGAG
ATCATCGAGCAAATCTCTGAGTTCTCTAAGAGAGTTATCCTTGCTGATGCTAACCTTGATAAGGTTCTTT
CTGCTTACAACAAGCACAGAGATAAGCCAATCAGAGAGCAGGCTGAGAACATCATCCACCTTTTCACCCT
TACCAACCTTGGTGCTCCAGCTGCTTTCAAGTACTTCGATACCACCATCGATAGAAAAAGATACACCTCT
ACCAAGGAGGTTCTTGATGCTACCCTTATCCACCAGTCTATCACCGGACTTTACGAGACCAGAATCGATC
TTTCTCAGCTTGGAGGAGATAAGAGACCAGCTGCTACCAAGAAGGCTGGACAGGCTAAGAAGAAGAAGTG
AAAAGCTTTCGTTCGTATCATCGGTTTCGACAACGTTCGTCAAGTTCAATGCATCAGTTTCATTGCGCAC
ACACCAGAATCCTACTGAGTTTGAGTATTATGGCATTGGGAAAACTGTTTTTCTTGTACCATTTGTTGTG
CTTGTAATTTACTGTGTTTTTTATTCGGTTTTCGCTATCGAACTGTGAAATGGAAATGGATGGAGAAGAG
TTAATGAATGATATGGTCCTTTTGTTCATTCTCAAATTAATATTATTTGTTTTTTCTCTTATTTGTTGTG
TGTTGAATTTGAAATTATAAGAGATATGCAAACATTTTGTTTTGAGTAAAAATGTGTCAAATCGTGGCCT
CTAATGACCGAAGTTAATATGAGGAGTAAAACACTTGTAGTTGTACCATTATGCTTATTCACTAGGCAAC
AAATATATTTTCAGACCTAGAAAAGCTGCAAATGTTACTGAATACAAGTATGTCCTCTTGTGTTTTAGAC
ATTTATGAACTTTCCTTTATGTAATTTTCCAGAATCCTTGTCAGATTCTAATCATTGCTTTATAATTATA
GTTATACTCATGGATTTGTAGTTGAGTATGAAAATATTTTTTAATGCATTTTATGACTTGCCAATTGATT
GACAACATGCATCAATCGGTACCACCTAGTAGAAGAGCTCAGTGAGACCGAATTCGCTTACTAAAAGCCA
GATAACAGTATGCGTATTTGCGCGCTGATTTTTGCGGTATAAGAATATATACTGATATGTATACCCGAAG
TATGTCAAAAAGAGGTGTGCTAAGCTTCGGATGCCGGGAGCAGACAAGCCCGTCAGGGCGCGTCAGCGGG
TGTTGGCGGGTGTCGGGGCTGGCTTAACTATGCGGCATCAGAGCAGATTGTACTGAGAGTGCACCATATG
CGGTGTGAAATACCGCACAGATGCGTAAGGAGAAAATACCGCATCAGGCGCCATTCGCCATTCAGGCTGC
GCAACTGTTGGGAAGGGCGATCGGTGCGGGCCTCTTCGCTATTACGCCAGCTGGCGAAAGGGGGATGTGC
TGCAAGGCGATTAAGTTGGGTAACGCCAGGGTTTTCCCAGTCACGACGTTGTAAAACGACGGCCAGTGAA
TTCGAGCTCGGTACACAGGGATCTTCAAGAGTCGACCTGCAGGCATGCAGGCTTGGCGTAATCATGGTCA
TAGCTGTTTCCTGTGTGAAATTGTTATCCGCTCACAATTCCACACAACATACGAGCCGGAAGCATAAAGT
GTAAAGCCTGGGGTGCCTAATGAGTGAGCTAACTCACATTAATTGCGTTGCGCTCACTGCCCGCTTTCCA
GTCGGGAAACCTGTCGTGCCAGCTGCATTAATGAATCGGCCAACGCGCGGGGAGAGGCGGTTTGCGTATT
GGGCGCTCTTCCGCTTCCTCGCTCACTGACTCGCTGCGCTCGGTCGTTCGGCTGCGGCGAGCGGTATCAC
TAGTAGGAGGTAATCAATGCTGGCCGTCGTTTTACAACGTCGTGACTGGGAAAACCCTGGCGTTACCCAA
CTTAATCGCCTTGCAGCACATCCCCCTTTCGCCAGCTGGCGTAATAGCGAAGAGGCCCGCACCGATCGCC
CTTCCCAACAGTTGCGCAGCCTGAATGGCGAATGGCGCCTGATGCGGTATTTTCTCCTTACGCATCTGTG
CGGTATTTCACACCGCATATGGTGCACTCTCAGTACAATCTGCTCTGATGCCGCATGATCATCTGGCGGA
CCTCTTCGGAGGTCCGCTTTTTTTTCTCGAGGGTCTCAACTAGCTCTTCATGGGTATTCTAGAGATAATT
TATTTGAAAATTCATAAGAAAAGCAAACGTTACATGAATTGATGAAACAATACAAAGACAGATAAAGCCA
CGCACATTTAGGATATTGGCCGAGATTACTGAATATTGAGTAAGATCACGGAATTTCTGACAGGAGCATG
TCTTCAATTCAGCCCAAATGGCAGTTGAAATACTCAAACCGCCCCATATGCAGGAGCGGATCATTCATTG
TTTGTTTGGTTGCCTTTGCCAACATGGGAGTCCAAGAGCTCTCACTTGTACAGCTCGTCCATGCCGCCGG
TGGAGTGGCGGCCCTCGGCGCGTTCGTACTGTTCCACGATGGTGTAGTCCTCGTTGTGGGAGGTGATGTC
CAACTTGATGTTGACGTTGTAGGCGCCGGGCAGCTGCACGGGCTTCTTGGCCTTGTAGGTGGTCTTGACC
TCAGCGTCGTAGTGGCCGCCGTCCTTCAGCTTCAGCCTCTGCTTGATCTCGCCCTTCAGGGCGCCGTCCT
CGGGGTACATCCGCTCGGAGGAGGCCTCCCAGCCCATGGTCTTCTTCTGCATTACGGGGCCGTCGGAGGG
GAAGTTGGTGCCGCGCAGCTTCACCTTGTAGATGAACTCGCCGTCCTGCAGGGAGGAGTCCTGGGTCACG
GTCACCACGCCGCCGTCCTCGAAGTTCATCACGCGCTCCCACTTGAAGCCCTCGGGGAAGGACAGCTTCA
AGTAGTCGGGGATGTCGGCGGGGTGCTTCACGTAGGCCTTGGAGCCGTACATGAACTGAGGGGACAGGAT
GTCCCAGGCGAAGGGCAGGGGGCCACCCTTGGTCACCTTCAGCTTGGCGGTCTGGGTGCCCTCGTAGGGG
CGGCCCTCGCCCTCGCCCTCGATCTCGAACTCGTGGCCGTTCACGGAGCCCTCCATGTGCACCTTGAAGC
GCATGAACTCCTTGATGATGGCCATGTTATCCATTGTTCGTACCGTTTTGCTATTTGTGTATGTTTTCTT
GTTTTGGTTTGAGTGAAGAGTGTAGTGAAGGGTTGGTTTGTATTTATAGGTGAGAAAGGAGATTTGCATG
GCAATCACGTGTAAGAATGCATGCATGCATGAGTGTGTGTGGAGAGAGAGAGATGCTCTTACGTTGTTGT
CGGGATTATGTGTTGGAAAAGAGTGACAAGTGACGAACAAAACAATACCACTCATCATAGCTCCGCTTAT
GCATGCTATGTGTGATTTGTAGCTCTTGTTCTGACATGACACTATGAACAATTTTTTAAAAAGAAGGTTA
AACTTTTATTTAAATAAAAACCCTATGTTAATTTGGTTTCAATCGAGTAAGATGAGAAGTCAATCTTTTG
ATGGTAGCTAGTGATGTTGGAAATATAGTTGTGCCAGCTTATCTAGACCAAGCATGCACAGCTGGCGTTC
TCAGCCAGATCCCCTTGACAGGATATATTGGCGGGTAAACTAAGTCGCTGTATGTGTTTGTTTGAGATCT
CATGTGAGCAAAAGGCCAGCAAAAGGCCAGGAACCGTAAAAAGGCCGCGTTGCTGGCGTTTTTCCATAGG
CTCCGCCCCCCTGACGAGCATCACAAAAATCGACGCTCAAGTCAGAGGTGGCGAAACCCGACAGGACTAT
AAAGATACCAGGCGTTTCCCCCTGGAAGCTCCCTCGTGCGCTCTCCTGTTCCGACCCTGCCGCTTACCGG
ATACCTGTCCGCCTTTCTCCCTTCGGGAAGCGTGGCGCTTTCTCATAGCTCACGCTGTAGGTATCTCAGT
TCGGTGTAGGTCGTTCGCTCCAAGCTGGGCTGTGTGCACGAACCCCCCGTTCAGCCCGACCGCTGCGCCT
TATCCGGTAACTATCGTCTTGAGTCCAACCCGGTAAGACACGACTTATCGCCACTGGCAGCAGCCACTGG
TAACAGGATTAGCAGAGCGAGGTATGTAGGCGGTGCTACAGAGTTCTTGAAGTGGTGGCCTAACTACGGC
TACACTAGAAGAACAGTATTTGGTATCTGCGCTCTGCTGAAGCCAGTTACCTTCGGAAGAAGAGTTGGTA
GCTCTTGATCCGGCAAACAAACCACCGCTGGTAGCGGTGGTTTTTTTGTTTGCAAGCAGCAGATTACGCG
CAGAAAAAAAGGATCTCAAGAAGATCCTTTGATCTTTTCTACGGGGTCTGACGCTCAGTGGAACGAAAAC
TCACGTTAAGGGATTTTGGTCATGAGATTATCAAAAAGGATCTTCACCTAGATCCTTTTAAATTAAAAAT
GAAGTTTTAAATCAATCTAAAGTATATATGTGTAACATTGGTCTAGTGATTATTTGCCGACTACCTTGGT
GATCTCGCCTTTCACGTAGTGAACAAATTCTTCCAACTGATCTGCGCGCGAGGCCAAGCGATCTTCTTGT
CCAAGATAAGCCTGCCTAGCTTCAAGTATGACGGGCTGATACTGGGCCGGCAGGCGCTCCATTGCCCAGT
CGGCAGCGACATCCTTCGGCGCGATTTTGCCGGTTACTGCGCTGTACCAAATGCGGGACAACGTAAGCAC
TACATTTCGCTCATCGCCAGCCCAGTCGGGCGGCGAGTTCCATAGCGTTAAGGTTTCATTTAGCGCCTCA
AATAGATCCTGTTCAGGAACCGGATCAAAGAGTTCCTCCGCCGCTGGACCTACCAAGGCAACGCTATGTT
CTCTTGCTTTTGTCAGCAAGATAGCCAGATCAATGTCGATCGTGGCTGGCTCGAAGATACCTGCAAGAAT
GTCATTGCGCTGCCATTCTCCAAATTGCAGTTCGCGCTTAGCTGGATAACGCCACGGAATGATGTCGTCG
TGCACAACAATGGTGACTTCTACAGCGCGGAGAATCTCGCTCTCTCCAGGGGAAGCCGAAGTTTCCAAAA
GGTCGTTGATCAAAGCTCGCCGCGTTGTTTCATCAAGCCTTACGGTCACCGTAACCAGCAAATCAATATC
ACTGTGTGGCTTCAGGCCGCCATCCACTGCGGAGCCGTACAAATGTACGGCCAGCAACGTCGGTTCGAGA
TGGCGCTCGATGACGCCAACTACCTCTGATAGTTGAGTCGATACTTCGGCGATCACCGCTTCCCTCATAA
CACCCCTTGTATTACTGTTTATGTAAGCAGACAGTTTTATTGTTCATGATGATATATTTTTATCTTGTGC
AATGTAACATCAGAGATTTTGAGACACAACGTGGCTTTGTTGAATAAATCGAACTTTTGCTGAGTTGAAG
GATCAGATCACGCATCTTCCCGACAACGCAGACCGTTCCGTGGCAAAGCAAAAGTTCAAAATCACCAACT
GGTCCACCTACAACAAAGCTCTCATCAACCGTGGCTCCCTCACTTTCTGGCTGGATGATGGGGCGATTCA
GGCGATCCCCATCCAACAGCCCGCCGTCGAGCGGGCT
Features (pLannotate 1.2.2; 21 found; start..end, strand, type, name):
    534..556     +  misc_feature   LB T-DNA repeat: left border repeat from nopaline C58 T-DNA (truncated)
   1232..1279    +  CDS            2xFLAG: two tandem FLAG® epitope tags
   1331..5620    +  CDS            pcoCas9: Cas9 endonuclease from the Streptococcus pyogenes Type II CRISPR/Cas system plant codon-optimized Cas9 gene containing the potato IV2 intron
   5674..6315    +  terminator     E9 terminator: terminator and polyadenylation signal from the pea rbcS-E9 gene
   6356..6430    +  intron         PDK intron (fragment): pdk; modified pyruvate orthophosphate dikinase intron from Flaveria trinervia 3.0
   6529..6628    +  misc_feature   bom (fragment): basis of mobility region from pBR322
   6634..6791    -  CDS            lacZα (fragment): LacZα fragment of β-galactosidase; lacZ fragment
   6879..6901    -  protein_bind   lac operator (fragment): The lac repressor binds to the lac operator to inhibit transcription in E. coli. This inhibition can be relieved by adding lactose or isopropyl-β-D-thiogalactopyranoside (IPTG). lac repressor encoded by lacI
   6905..6935    -  promoter       lac promoter: promoter for the E. coli lac operon
   6950..6971    -  protein_bind   CAP binding site: CAP binding activates transcription in the presence of cAMP. E. coli catabolite activator protein
   6984..7076    -  CDS            lacI (fragment): lac repressor; lacI; The lac repressor binds to the lac operator to inhibit transcription in E. coli. This inhibition can be relieved by adding lactose or isopropyl-β-D-thiogalactopyranoside (IPTG).
   7078..7135    -  rep_origin     RSF ori (fragment): Plasmids containing the RSF 1030 origin of replication can be propagated in E. coli cells that contain additional plasmids with compatible origins.
   7160..7312    +  CDS            lacZα (fragment): LacZα fragment of β-galactosidase; lacZ fragment
   7318..7406    -  misc_feature   bom (fragment): basis of mobility region from pBR322
   7484..7736    -  terminator     MAS terminator: mannopine synthase terminator
   7745..8431    -  CDS            Blue102: Blue102 is a fluorescent protein published in 2010, derived from Discosoma sp..
   8906..8930    +  misc_feature   RB T-DNA repeat: right border repeat from nopaline C58 T-DNA
   9021..9609    -  rep_origin     ori: high-copy-number ColE1/pMB1/pBR322/pUC origin of replication
   9783..10568   -  CDS            aadA: S3AD_SHIFL - Experimental evidence at protein level: Swiss-Prot protein existence level 1. Mediates bacterial resistance to the antibiotics streptomycin and spectinomycin. From Shigella flexneri.
  10753..10854   +  CDS            TRA2_ECOLX (fragment): Protein predicted: Swiss-Prot protein existence level 4. Required for transposition of transposon Tn903. From Escherichia coli.
  10859..407     +  rep_origin     pSa ori (across the origin): origin of replication from bacterial plasmid pSa
