[The description below was written by a language model from this plasmid's Addgene catalogue record and pLannotate feature annotations shown in this document.]
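Description:
pRW004-SM-destination-proUBQ10-Cas9 is a plant binary CRISPR destination vector of about 10.9 kb, built on the GreenGate-type pZ001 backbone and intended for T-DNA delivery into Arabidopsis thaliana. It is maintained in E. coli under spectinomycin selection through the aadA gene. The feature table shows both a ColE1/pMB1-type origin and a pSa origin, the latter being the kind of replicon used to maintain binary vectors in Agrobacterium. The catalogue lists the plasmid as low copy.

Between the nopaline-type left and right T-DNA borders sit three functional units. The first is a plant-codon-optimized Streptococcus pyogenes Cas9 (pcoCas9, containing the potato IV2 intron) with an N-terminal 2xFLAG tag and the pea rbcS-E9 terminator. According to the record it is driven by the UBQ10 promoter, although the automated annotation does not mark that promoter. The second is a lac promoter/operator–lacZα unit that replaces the original ccdB–chloramphenicol cassette. It serves as the placeholder that sgRNA expression units displace during BsaI-based Golden Gate assembly, which should allow blue/white identification of recombinants. The depositor notes two extra BsaI sites within Cas9 whose overhangs differ from those used for sgRNA insertion, so they are not expected to disturb assembly. The third is an At2S3::mCherry cassette ending in the MAS terminator. The Discosoma-derived coding sequence labelled "Blue102" by the annotation tool most likely corresponds to this mCherry. The short lacI, RSF ori, bom and PDK intron fragments appear to be cloning remnants or partial matches.

The seed-specific red fluorescence is the only plant-side marker. It is used to pick transformed seeds and, in later generations, non-fluorescent seeds that have segregated away the Cas9 transgene. The toolbox was developed for engineering large deletions with multiple sgRNAs.
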