Addgene plasmid #104438: pRW004-SM-destination-proUBQ10-Cas9
Purpose: (Empty Backbone) Destination vector expressing plant-codon-optimized Cas9 under UBQ10 promoter, with sgRNAs be shuffled in; seed coat specific red fluorescence for screening trangene free plants;
Depositing lab: Detlef Weigel. Depositing organization: Max Planck Institute for Developmental Biology. Publication: An efficient CRISPR vector toolbox for engineering large deletions in Arabidopsis thaliana. Wu R, Lucke M, Jang YT, Zhu W, Symeonidi E, Wang C, Fitz J, Xi W, Schwab R, Weigel D. Plant Methods. 2018 Aug 2;14:65. doi: 10.1186/s13007-018-0330-7. eCollection 2018. PubMed 30083222.
Backbone
  Vector backbone: pZ001
  Backbone manufacturer: Lampropoulos et al
  Backbone size (bp): 4114
  Modifications to backbone: Cassettes of pro::pcoCas9 and At2S3::mcherry are engineered into the backbone; and the cassette of ccdB-Chloramphenicol is replaced with proLacZ::LacZ expressing unit
  Vector type: Bacterial Expression, Plant Expression, CRISPR
  Promoter: UBQ10
  Selectable markers: red fluorescence
Growth in bacteria
  Bacterial resistance: Spectinomycin, 50 μg/mL
  Growth temperature: 30°C
  Growth strain: DH5alpha
  Copy number: Low Copy
Gene/Insert
  Cloning method: Restriction Enzyme
Terms and licenses: Academic/Nonprofit Terms; Industry Terms: Not Available to Industry
Depositor comments: There are two additional BsaI cloning sites in the Cas9 sequences, but they should not affect the cloning process, since GoldenGate cloning can assemble four or more fragments into a backbone. The additional BsaI sites create four overhangs that are very different from the overhangs for integrating the sgRNAs, and there should be no major issues with fragment assembly or cloning efficiency.
How to cite: pRW004-SM-destination-proUBQ10-Cas9 was a gift from Detlef Weigel (Addgene plasmid # 104438 ; http://n2t.net/addgene:104438 ; RRID:Addgene_104438)
